Addgene plasmid #91484: pHH0103_ARHGAP26-1/1
Purpose: Protein expression and purification of human SH3 domain construct ARHGAP26-1/1
Depositing lab: Sachdev Sidhu. Depositing organization: University of Toronto. Publication: Comprehensive Analysis of the Human SH3 Domain Family Reveals a Wide Variety of Non-canonical Specificities. Teyra J, Huang H, Jain S, Guan X, Dong A, Liu Y, Tempel W, Min J, Tong Y, Kim PM, Bader GD, Sidhu SS. Structure. 2017 Oct 3;25(10):1598-1610.e3. doi: 10.1016/j.str.2017.07.017. Epub 2017 Sep 7. PubMed 28890361.
Backbone
  Vector backbone: pHH0103
  Vector type: Bacterial Expression
Growth in bacteria
  Bacterial resistance: Ampicillin, 100 μg/mL
  Growth temperature: 37°C
  Growth strain: DH5alpha
  Copy number: Low Copy
Gene/Insert
  Gene/Insert name: ARHGAP26-1/1
  Species: H. sapiens (human)
  Insert size (bp): 221
  Entrez Gene: ARHGAP26 (a.k.a. GRAF, GRAF1, OPHN1L, OPHN1L1)
  Cloning method: Restriction Enzyme; 5′ cloning site Sfi1 (unknown if destroyed); 3′ cloning site Not1 (unknown if destroyed)
Terms and licenses: Academic/Nonprofit Terms; Industry Terms: Not Available to Industry
How to cite: pHH0103_ARHGAP26-1/1 was a gift from Sachdev Sidhu (Addgene plasmid # 91484 ; http://n2t.net/addgene:91484 ; RRID:Addgene_91484)
