[The description below was written by a language model from this plasmid's Addgene catalogue record and pLannotate feature annotations shown in this document.]
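Description:
pHH0103_ARHGAP26-1/1 is a 6.9 kb bacterial expression plasmid built on the pHH0103 backbone for producing and purifying the SH3 domain of human ARHGAP26 (also known as GRAF or GRAF1), a GTPase-activating protein for Rho-family GTPases. It is one of a set of constructs made for a systematic survey of human SH3 domain binding specificities. The plasmid is maintained in E. coli through a ColE1/pBR322-type origin with the adjacent bom region and is selected with ampicillin via the TEM beta-lactamase gene and its native promoter. The record lists it as low copy. The rop gene appears only as two fragments flanking an f1 phage origin, which seems to have been inserted into it.

Expression is driven by the IPTG-inducible tac promoter with a downstream lac operator, and the plasmid carries its own lacI gene under the lacIq promoter to keep transcription tightly repressed until induction. The annotated coding features run in order as a 6xHis tag, Schistosoma japonicum glutathione S-transferase and then the ARHGAP26 fragment, consistent with a His-GST-SH3 fusion that can be purified on nickel or glutathione resins. The insert was cloned between SfiI and NotI sites. The annotation software matched it to the chicken orthologue, but the catalogue record identifies it as human. An fd terminator follows the insert. Downstream lie fragments of M13 gene III and of the tetracycline resistance gene. Together with the f1 origin, these suggest the backbone descends from a phagemid display vector, although the record does not say so. These remnants sit after the terminator and are not expected to be part of the expressed protein.
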