Features (pLannotate 1.2.2; 21 found; start..end, strand, type, name):
     84..161     +  promoter       lacIq promoter: lacI (mutant); In the lacIq allele, a single base change in the promoter boosts expression of the lacI gene about 10-fold.
    162..1244    +  CDS            lacI: lac repressor; lacI; The lac repressor binds to the lac operator to inhibit transcription in E. coli. This inhibition can be relieved by adding lactose or isopropyl-β-D-thiogalactopyranoside (IPTG).
   1257..1278    +  protein_bind   CAP binding site: CAP binding activates transcription in the presence of cAMP. E. coli catabolite activator protein
   1297..1314    +  promoter       tet promoter (fragment): E. coli promoter for tetracycline efflux protein gene
   1487..1515    +  promoter       tac promoter: strong E. coli promoter; hybrid between the trp and lac UV5 promoters
   1523..1539    +  protein_bind   lac operator: The lac repressor binds to the lac operator to inhibit transcription in E. coli. This inhibition can be relieved by adding lactose or isopropyl-β-D-thiogalactopyranoside (IPTG). lac repressor encoded by lacI
   1624..1641    +  CDS            6xHis: 6xHis affinity tag
   1657..2310    +  CDS            GST26_SCHJA: Experimental evidence at protein level: Swiss-Prot protein existence level 1. GST isoenzymes appear to play a central role in the parasite detoxification system. Other functions are also suspected including a role in increasing the solubility of haematin in the parasite gut. From Schistosoma japonicum (Blood fluke).
   2407..2577    +  CDS            ARHGAP26 (fragment): RHG26_CHICK - Also known as GRAF. Experimental evidence at protein level: Swiss-Prot protein existence level 1. GTPase-activating protein for RHOA and CDC42. From Gallus gallus (Chicken).
   2593..2640    +  terminator     fd terminator (sequence withheld): central terminator from bacteriophage fd (Otsuka and Kunisawa, 1982)
   2645..2857    +  CDS            M13 gene III (fragment) (sequence partly withheld): pIII; III; minor coat protein
   2872..3342    +  CDS            M13 gene III (fragment) (sequence partly withheld): pIII; III; minor coat protein
   3364..3434    +  CDS            TcR (fragment): tetracycline efflux protein; tet; confers resistance to tetracycline
   3676..4056    -  CDS            YPB1_ECOLX: Protein predicted: Swiss-Prot protein existence level 4. From Escherichia coli.
   4073..4224    +  CDS            rop (fragment): Rop protein, which maintains plasmids at low copy number; rop
   4260..4688    -  rep_origin     f1 ori (sequence partly withheld): f1 bacteriophage origin of replication; arrow indicates direction of (+) strand synthesis
   4697..4736    +  CDS            rop (fragment): Rop protein, which maintains plasmids at low copy number; rop
   4838..4978    +  misc_feature   bom: basis of mobility region from pBR322
   5164..5751    -  rep_origin     ori: high-copy-number ColE1/pMB1/pBR322/pUC origin of replication
   5925..6782    -  CDS            bla: BLAT_ECOLX - Experimental evidence at protein level: Swiss-Prot protein existence level 1. TEM-type are the most prevalent beta-lactamases in enterobacteria; they hydrolyze the beta-lactam bond in susceptible beta-lactam antibiotics, thus conferring resistance to penicillins and cephalosporins. TEM-3 and TEM-4 are capable of hydrolyzing cefotaxime and ceftazidime. TEM-5 is capable of hydrolyzing ceftazidime. TEM-6 is capable of hydrolyzing ceftazidime and aztreonam. TEM-8/CAZ-2, TEM- 16/CAZ-7 and TEM-24/CAZ-6 are markedly active against ceftazidime. IRT- 4 shows resistance to beta-lactamase in
   6783..6887    -  promoter       AmpR promoter: bla
>Addgene plasmid #91484 | pHH0103_ARHGAP26-1/1 | addgene full sequence | sequence record 192377 | Addgene NGS Result
GACGTCTAAGAAACCATTATTATCATGACATTAACCTATAAAAATAGGCGTATCACGAGGCCCTTTCGTC
TTCAAGAATTCCCGACACCATCGAATGGTGCAAAACCTTTCGCGGTATGGCATGATAGCGCCCGGAAGAG
AGTCAATTCAGGGTGGTGAATGTGAAACCAGTAACGTTATACGATGTCGCAGAGTATGCCGGTGTCTCTT
ATCAGACCGTTTCCCGCGTGGTGAACCAGGCCAGCCACGTTTCTGCGAAAACGCGGGAAAAAGTGGAAGC
GGCGATGGCGGAGCTGAATTACATTCCCAACCGCGTGGCACAACAACTGGCGGGCAAACAGTCGTTGCTG
ATTGGCGTTGCCACCTCCAGTCTGGCCCTGCACGCGCCGTCGCAAATTGTCGCGGCGATTAAATCTCGCG
CCGATCAACTGGGTGCCAGCGTGGTGGTGTCGATGGTAGAACGAAGCGGCGTCGAAGCCTGTAAAGCGGC
GGTGCACAATCTTCTCGCGCAACGCGTCAGTGGGCTGATCATTAACTATCCGCTGGATGACCAGGATGCC
ATTGCTGTGGAAGCTGCCTGCACTAATGTTCCGGCGTTATTTCTTGATGTCTCTGACCAGACACCCATCA
ACAGTATTATTTTCTCCCATGAAGACGGTACGCGACTGGGCGTGGAGCATCTGGTCGCATTGGGTCACCA
GCAAATCGCGCTGTTAGCGGGCCCATTAAGTTCTGTCTCGGCGCGTCTGCGTCTGGCTGGCTGGCATAAA
TATCTCACTCGCAATCAAATTCAGCCGATAGCGGAACGGGAAGGCGACTGGAGTGCCATGTCCGGTTTTC
AACAAACCATGCAAATGCTGAATGAGGGCATCGTTCCCACTGCGATGCTGGTTGCCAACGATCAGATGGC
GCTGGGCGCAATGCGCGCCATTACCGAGTCCGGGCTGCGCGTTGGTGCGGATATCTCGGTAGTGGGATAC
GACGATACCGAAGACAGCTCATGTTATATCCCGCCGTTAACCACCATCAAACAGGATTTTCGCCTGCTGG
GGCAAACCAGCGTGGACCGCTTGCTGCAACTCTCTCAGGGCCAGGCGGTGAAGGGCAATCAGCTGTTGCC
CGTCTCACTGGTGAAAAGAAAAACCACCCTGGCGCCCAATACGCAAACCGCCTCTCCCCGCGCGTTGGCC
GATTCATTAATGCAGCTGGCACGACAGGTTTCCCGACTGGAAAGCGGGCAGTGAGCGCAACGCAATTAAT
GTAAGTTAGCTCACTCATTAGGCACAATTCTCATGTTTGACAGCTTATCATCGACTGCACGGTGCACCAA
TGCTTCTGGCGTCAGGCAGCCATCGGAAGCTGTGGTATGGCTGTGCAGGTCGTAAATCACTGCATAATTC
GTGTCGCTCAAGGCGCACTCCCGTTCTGGATAATGTTTTTTGCGCCGACATCATAACGGTTCTGGCAAAT
ATTCTGAAATGAGCTGTTGACAATTAATCATCGGCTCGTATAATGTGTGGAATTGTGAGCGGATAACAAT
TTCACACAGGAAACAGCCAGTCCGTTTAGGTGTTTTCACGAGCACTTCACCAACAAGGACCATAGATTAT
GAAAATCGAAGAACACCATCACCATCACCATTCCAGCGGTAAGCTTATGTCCCCTATACTAGGTTATTGG
AAAATTAAGGGCCTTGTGCAACCCACTCGACTTCTTTTGGAATATCTTGAAGAAAAATATGAAGAGCATT
TGTATGAGCGCGATGAAGGTGATAAATGGCGAAACAAAAAGTTTGAATTGGGTTTGGAGTTTCCCAATCT
TCCTTATTATATTGATGGTGATGTTAAATTAACACAGTCTATGGCCATCATACGTTATATAGCTGACAAG
CACAACATGTTGGGTGGTTGTCCAAAAGAGCGTGCAGAGATTTCAATGCTTGAAGGAGCGGTTTTGGATA
TTAGATACGGTGTTTCGAGAATTGCATATAGTAAAGACTTTGAAACTCTCAAAGTTGATTTTCTTAGCAA
GCTACCTGAAATGCTGAAAATGTTCGAAGATCGTTTATGTCATAAAACATATTTAAATGGTGATCATGTA
ACCCATCCTGACTTCATGTTGTATGACGCTCTTGATGTTGTTTTATACATGGACCCAATGTGCCTGGATG
CGTTCCCAAAATTAGTTTGTTTTAAAAAACGTATTGAAGCTATCCCACAAATTGATAAGTACTTGAAATC
CAGCAAGTATATAGCATGGCCTTTGCAGGGCTGGCAAGCCACGTTTGGTGGTGGCGACCATCCTCCAAAA
TCGGATCTGGAAGTTCTGTTCCAGGGGCCCCTGTCCAGCGGTCTGGTTCCGCGTGGTTCCGGTACCGCGG
CCCAGCCGGCCATGGCCCAGGGCGCGCTGCGTAAAGCCAAAGCACTGTATGCCTGCAAAGCCGAACATGA
TTCCGAACTGTCTTTTACCGCCGGTACGGTCTTTGATAATGTCCATCCATCCCAAGAACCAGGTTGGCTG
GAAGGTACGCTGAATGGTAAAACCGGTCTGATTCCGGAAAACTACGTCGAATTTCTGGCGGCCGCATA
[142 nt withheld, positions 2589-2730]
C
[98 nt withheld, positions 2732-2829]
AGTTTGTACTGGTGACGAAACTCAGTGTCTAGCTAGAGTGGC
[149 nt withheld, positions 2872-3020]
T
[41 nt withheld, positions 3022-3062]
T
[62 nt withheld, positions 3064-3125]
A
[35 nt withheld, positions 3127-3161]
CCTCCCTCAATCGGTTGAATGTCGCCCTTTTGTCTTTGGCGCTGGTAAACCATATGAA
[86 nt withheld, positions 3220-3305]
T
[54 nt withheld, positions 3307-3360]
CTAGCGCCGCCCTATACCTTGTCTGCCTCCCCGCGTTGCGTCGCGGTGCATGGAGCCGGGCCACCTCGAC
CTGAATGGAAGCCGGCGGCACCTCGCTAACGGATTCACCACTCCAAGAATTGGAGCCAATCAATTCTTGC
GGAGAACTGTGAATGCGCAAACCAACCCTTGGCAGAACATATCCATCGCGTCCGCCATCTCCAGCAGCCG
CACGCGGCGCATCTCGGGCAGCGTTGGGTCCTGGCCACGGGTGCGCATGATCGTGCTCCTGTCGTTGAGG
ACCCGGCTAGGCTGGCGGGGTTGCCTTACTGGTTAGCAGAATGAATCACCGATACGCGAGCGAACGTGAA
GCGACTGCTGCTGCAAAACGTCTGCGACCTGAGCAACAACATGAATGGTCTTCGGTTTCCGTGTTTCGTA
AAGTCTGGAAACGCGGAAGTCAGCGCCCTGCACCATTATGTTCCGGATCTGCATCGCAGGATGCTGCTGG
CTACCCTGTGGAACACCTACATCTGTATTAACGAAGCGCTGGCATTGACCCTGAGTGATTTTTCTCTGGT
CCCGCCGCATCCATACCGCCAGTTGTTTACCCTCACAACGTTCCAGTAACCGGGCATGTTCATCATCAGT
AACCCGTATCGTGAGCATCCTCTCTCGTTTCATCGGTATCATTACCCCCATGAACAGAAATCCCCCTTAC
ACGGAGGCATCAGTGACCAAACAGGAAAAAACCGCCCTTAACATGGCCCGCTTTATCAGAAGCCAGACAT
TAACGCTTCTGGAGAAACTCAACGAGCTGGACGCGGATGAACAGGCAGACATCTGTGAATCGCTTCACGA
CCACGCTGATGAGCTTTACCGCAGGATCCGCGAAATTGTAAGCGTTAATATTTTGTTAAAATTCGCGTTA
AATTTTTGTTAAATCAGCTCATTTTTTAACCAATAGGCCGAAATCGGCAAAATCCCTTATAAATCAAAAG
AATAGACCGAGATAGGGT
[37 nt withheld, positions 4359-4395]
AAAGAACGTGGACTCCAACGTCAAAGG
[49 nt withheld, positions 4423-4471]
T
[91 nt withheld, positions 4473-4563]
G
[124 nt withheld, positions 4565-4688]
CGCGGATCCTGCCTCGCGCGTTTCGGTGATGACGGTGAAAACCTCTGACACATGCAGCTCCCGGAGACGG
TCACAGCTTGTCTGTAAGCGGATGCCGGGAGCAGACAAGCCCGTCAGGGCGCGTCAGCGGGTGTTGGCGG
GTGTCGGGGCGCAGCCATGACCCAGTCACGTAGCGATAGCGGAGTGTATACTGGCTTAACTATGCGGCAT
CAGAGCAGATTGTACTGAGAGTGCACCATATGCGGTGTGAAATACCGCACAGATGCGTAAGGAGAAAATA
CCGCATCAGGCGCTCTTCCGCTTCCTCGCTCACTGACTCGCTGCGCTCGGTCGTTCGGCTGCGGCGAGCG
GTATCAGCTCACTCAAAGGCGGTAATACGGTTATCCACAGAATCAGGGGATAACGCAGGAAAGAACATGT
GAGCAAAAGGCCAGCAAAAGGCCAGGAACCGTAAAAAGGCCGCGTTGCTGGCGTTTTTCCATAGGCTCCG
CCCCCCTGACGAGCATCACAAAAATCGACGCTCAAGTCAGAGGTGGCGAAACCCGACAGGACTATAAAGA
TACCAGGGTTTCCCCCTGGAAGCTCCCTCGTGCGCTCTCCTGTTCCGACCCTGCCGCTTACCGGATACCT
GTCCGCCTTTCTCCCTTCGGGAAGCGTGGCGCTTTCTCATAGCTCACGCTGTAGGTATCTCAGTTCGGTG
TAGGTCGTTCGCTCCAAGCTGGGCTGTGTGCACGAACCCCCCGTTCAGCCCGACCGCTGCGCCTTATCCG
GTAACTATCGTCTTGAGTCCAACCCGGTAAGACACGACTTATCGCCACTGGCAGCAGCCACTGGTAACAG
GATTAGCAGAGCGAGGTATGTAGGCGGTGCTACAGAGTTCTTGAAGTGGTGGCCTAACTACGGCTACACT
AGAAGGACAGTATTTGGTATCTGCGCTCTGCTGAAGCCAGTTACCTTCGGAAAAAGAGTTGGTAGCTCTT
GATCCGGCAAACAAACCACCGCTGGTAGCGGTGGTTTTTTTGTTTGCAAGCAGCAGATTACGCGCAGAAA
AAAAGGATCTCAAGAAGATCCTTTGATCTTTTCTACGGGGTCTGACGCTCAGTGGAACGAAAACTCACGT
TAAGGGATTTTGGTCATGAGATTATCAAAAAGGATCTTCACCTAGATCCTTTTAAATTAAAAATGAAGTT
TTAAATCAATCTAAAGTATATATGAGTAAACTTGGTCTGACAGTTACCAATGCTTAATCAGTGAGGCACC
TATCTCAGCGATCTGTCTATTTCGTTCATCCATAGTTGCCTGACTCCCCGTCGTGTAGATAACTACGATA
CGGGAGGGCTTACCATCTGGCCCCAGTGCTGCAATGATACCGCGAGACCCACGCTCACCGGCTCCAGATT
TATCAGCAATAAACCAGCCAGCCGGAAGGGCCGAGCGCAGAAGTGGTCCTGCAACTTTATCCGCCTCCAT
CCAGTCTATTAATTGTTGCCGGGAAGCTAGAGTAAGTAGTTCGCCAGTTAATAGTTTGCGCAACGTTGTT
GCCATTGCTGCAGGCATCGTGGTGTCACGCTCGTCGTTTGGTATGGCTTCATTCAGCTCCGGTTCCCAAC
GATCAAGGCGAGTTACATGATCCCCCATATTGTGCAAAAAAGCGGTTAGCTCCTTCGGTCCTCCGATCGT
TGTCAGAAGTAAGTTGGCCGCAGTGTTATCACTCATGGTTATGGCAGCACTGCATAATTCTCTTACTGTC
ATGCCATCCGTAAGATGCTTTTCTGTGACTGGTGAGTACTCAACCAAGTCATTCTGAGAATAGTGTATGC
GGCGACCGAGTTGCTCTTGCCCGGCGTCAACACGGGATAATACCGCGCCACATAGCAGAACTTTAAAAGT
GCTCATCATTGGAAAACGTTCTTCGGGGCGAAAACTCTCAAGGATCTTACCGCTGTTGAGATCCAGTTCG
ATGTAACCCACTCGTGCACCCAACTGATCTTCAGCATCTTTTACTTTCACCAGCGTTTCTGGGTGAGCAA
AAACAGGAAGGCAAAATGCCGCAAAAAAGGGAATAAGGGCGACACGGAAATGTTGAATACTCATACTCTT
CCTTTTTCAATATTATTGAAGCATTTATCAGGGTTATTGTCTCATGAGCGGATACATATTTGAATGTATT
TAGAAAAATAAACAAATAGGGGTTCCGCGCACATTTCCCCGAAAAGTGCCACCT
