>Addgene plasmid #91484 | pHH0103_ARHGAP26-1/1 | depositor partial sequence | sequence record 175972 | insert sequence
GGTACCGAATTCGGATCCGCGCGCTGCGTAAAGCCAAAGCACTGTATGCCTGCAAAGCCGAACATGATTC
CGAACTGTCTTTTACCGCCGGTACGGTCTTTGATAATGTCCATCCATCCCAAGAACCAGGTTGGCTGGAA
GGTACGCTGAATGGTAAAACCGGTCTGATTCCGGAAAACTACGTCGAATTTCTGGCGGCCGCTAGCTAAG
TCGACGAGCTC
